Addgene plasmid #41286: TAL3112
Depositing lab: Keith Joung. Depositing organization: Massachusetts General Hospital. Publication: Targeted gene disruption in somatic zebrafish cells using engineered TALENs. Sander JD, Cade L, Khayter C, Reyon D, Peterson RT, Joung JK, Yeh JR. Nat Biotechnol. 2011 Aug 5;29(8):697-8. doi: 10.1038/nbt.1934. PubMed 21822241.
Backbone
  Vector backbone: JDS71
  Backbone manufacturer: Addgene plasmid #32287
  Backbone size w/o insert (bp): 6447
  Vector type: Mammalian Expression ; T7
Growth in bacteria
  Bacterial resistance: Ampicillin, 100 μg/mL
  Growth temperature: 37°C
  Growth strain: XL1 Blue
  Copy number: High Copy
Gene/Insert
  Gene/Insert name: ZebrafishCommunity-mcu-Left (alt name: mcu)
  Species: D. rerio (zebrafish)
  Insert size (bp): 1640
  Entrez Gene: zgc:153607 (a.k.a. ccdc109a)
  Promoter: CMV
  Tag / fusion protein: 3X Flag (N terminal on backbone); WT FOKI (C terminal on backbone)
  Cloning method: Restriction Enzyme; 5′ cloning site N/A (destroyed during cloning); 3′ cloning site N/A (destroyed during cloning)
  Sequencing primers: 5′ CMV-F; 3′ BGH-rev
Terms and licenses: Academic/Nonprofit Terms; Industry Terms: Not Available to Industry
Depositor comments: Target binding site: TGCGAAAGTGTGTAGATC It is strongly recommended that users perform a diagnostic digest to verify this plasmid prior to use. For example, a double digest of the plasmid with BamHI and KpnI should result in two bands at 2.3kb and 5.8kb.
How to cite: TAL3112 was a gift from Keith Joung (Addgene plasmid # 41286 ; http://n2t.net/addgene:41286 ; RRID:Addgene_41286)
