[The description below was written by a language model from this plasmid's Addgene catalogue record.]
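Description:
TAL3112 is a TALEN expression plasmid built on the JDS71 backbone, a roughly 6.4 kb vector classed as mammalian expression with a T7 promoter. It is a high-copy plasmid propagated in E. coli under ampicillin selection. The record names the CMV promoter as the driver of the insert, and the listed BGH reverse sequencing primer suggests a BGH polyadenylation region downstream. The T7 designation indicates the coding sequence can also be transcribed in vitro to make mRNA, the usual route for delivering nucleases into zebrafish embryos. No feature table is supplied, so the origin of replication and other backbone elements are not described in detail.

The insert, about 1.6 kb, is an engineered TAL effector repeat array designated ZebrafishCommunity-mcu-Left, designed to recognise an 18-nucleotide site in the zebrafish mcu gene (also recorded as zgc:153607 or ccdc109a). Although the species is listed as zebrafish, that refers to the genomic target, since the insert itself is a synthetic DNA-binding array. It was cloned by restriction enzyme methods that destroyed both junction sites, placing the array in frame with backbone-encoded sequences: an N-terminal 3X FLAG tag for detection and a C-terminal wild-type FokI nuclease domain.

Because FokI cleaves only as a dimer, this "Left" monomer is intended to be used with a matching right-hand TALEN that binds the opposite strand nearby. The pair introduces a double-strand break in the intervening spacer, and error-prone repair yields indel mutations that disrupt mcu. The partner plasmid is not identified in this record.
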