>Addgene plasmid #41286 | TAL3112 | depositor partial sequence | sequence record 54925 | TAL3112 sequence 2430 bps
TCTAGAGCTAGCACCATGGACTACAAAGACCATGACGGTGATTATAAAGATCATGACATCGATTACAAGG
ATGACGATGACAAGATGGCCCCCAAGAAGAAGAGGAAGGTGGGCATTCACCGCGGGGTACCTATGGTGGA
CTTGAGGACACTCGGTTATTCGCAACAGCAACAGGAGAAAATCAAGCCTAAGGTCAGGAGCACCGTCGCG
CAACACCACGAGGCGCTTGTGGGGCATGGCTTCACTCATGCGCATATTGTCGCGCTTTCACAGCACCCTG
CGGCGCTTGGGACGGTGGCTGTCAAATACCAAGATATGATTGCGGCCCTGCCCGAAGCCACGCACGAGGC
AATTGTAGGGGTCGGTAAACAGTGGTCGGGAGCGCGAGCACTTGAGGCGCTGCTGACTGTGGCGGGTGAG
CTTAGGGGGCCTCCGCTCCAGCTCGACACCGGGCAGCTGCTGAAGATCGCGAAGAGAGGGGGAGTAACAG
CGGTAGAGGCAGTGCACGCCTGGCGCAATGCGCTCACCGGGGCCCCCTTGAACCTGACCCCAGACCAGGT
AGTCGCAATCGCGAACAATAATGGGGGAAAGCAAGCCCTGGAAACCGTGCAAAGGTTGTTGCCGGTCCTT
TGTCAAGACCACGGCCTTACACCGGAGCAAGTCGTGGCCATTGCATCCCACGACGGTGGCAAACAGGCTC
TTGAGACGGTTCAGAGACTTCTCCCAGTTCTCTGTCAAGCCCACGGGCTGACTCCCGATCAAGTTGTAGC
GATTGCGAATAACAATGGAGGGAAACAAGCATTGGAGACTGTCCAACGGCTCCTTCCCGTGTTGTGTCAA
GCCCACGGTTTGACGCCTGCACAAGTGGTCGCCATCGCCTCCAATATTGGCGGTAAGCAGGCGCTGGAAA
CAGTACAGCGCCTGCTGCCTGTACTGTGCCAGGATCATGGACTGACCCCAGACCAGGTAGTCGCAATCGC
GTCGAACATTGGGGGAAAGCAAGCCCTGGAAACCGTGCAAAGGTTGTTGCCGGTCCTTTGTCAAGACCAC
GGCCTTACACCGGAGCAAGTCGTGGCCATTGCAAGCAACATCGGTGGCAAACAGGCTCTTGAGACGGTTC
AGAGACTTCTCCCAGTTCTCTGTCAAGCCCACGGGCTGACTCCCGATCAAGTTGTAGCGATTGCGAATAA
CAATGGAGGGAAACAAGCATTGGAGACTGTCCAACGGCTCCTTCCCGTGTTGTGTCAAGCCCACGGTTTG
ACGCCTGCACAAGTGGTCGCCATCGCCTCGAATGGCGGCGGTAAGCAGGCGCTGGAAACAGTACAGCGCC
TGCTGCCTGTACTGTGCCAGGATCATGGACTGACCCCAGACCAGGTAGTCGCAATCGCGAACAATAATGG
GGGAAAGCAAGCCCTGGAAACCGTGCAAAGGTTGTTGCCGGTCCTTTGTCAAGACCACGGCCTTACACCG
GAGCAAGTCGTGGCCATTGCAAGCAATGGGGGTGGCAAACAGGCTCTTGAGACGGTTCAGAGACTTCTCC
CAGTTCTCTGTCAAGCCCACGGGCTGACTCCCGATCAAGTTGTAGCGATTGCGAATAACAATGGAGGGAA
ACAAGCATTGGAGACTGTCCAACGGCTCCTTCCCGTGTTGTGTCAAGCCCACGGTTTGACGCCTGCACAA
GTGGTCGCCATCGCCTCGAATGGCGGCGGTAAGCAGGCGCTGGAAACAGTACAGCGCCTGCTGCCTGTAC
TGTGCCAGGATCATGGACTGACCCCAGACCAGGTAGTCGCAATCGCGTCGAACATTGGGGGAAAGCAAGC
CCTGGAAACCGTGCAAAGGTTGTTGCCGGTCCTTTGTCAAGACCACGGCCTTACACCGGAGCAAGTCGTG
GCCATTGCAAATAATAACGGTGGCAAACAGGCTCTTGAGACGGTTCAGAGACTTCTCCCAGTTCTCTGTC
AAGCCCACGGGCTGACTCCCGATCAAGTTGTAGCGATTGCGTCGAACATTGGAGGGAAACAAGCATTGGA
GACTGTCCAACGGCTCCTTCCCGTGTTGTGTCAAGCCCACGGTTTGACGCCTGCACAAGTGGTCGCCATC
GCCTCGAATGGCGGCGGTAAGCAGGCGCTGGAAACAGTACAGCGCCTGCTGCCTGTACTGTGCCAGGATC
ATGGACTGACACCCGAACAGGTGGTCGCCATTGCTTCCCACGACGGAGGACGGCCAGCCTTGGAGTCCAT
CGTAGCCCAATTGTCCAGGCCCGATCCCGCGTTGGCTGCGTTAACGAATGACCATCTGGTGGCGTTGGCA
TGTCTTGGTGGACGACCCGCGCTCGATGCAGTCAAAAAGGGTCTGCCTCATGCTCCCGCATTGATCAAAA
GAACCAACCGGCGGATTCCCGAGAGAACTTCCCATCGAGTCGCGGGATCC
