>Addgene plasmid #41286 | TAL3112 | addgene partial sequence | sequence record 56449 | JDS-TALEN-F 5'-TAGGGGTCGGTAAACAGTGG-3'
GCGCTGCTGACTGTGGCGGGTGAGCTTAGGGGGCCTCCGCTCCAGCTCGACACCGGGCAGCTGCTGAAGA
TCGCGAAGAGAGGGGGAGTAACAGCGGTAGAGGCAGTGCACGCCTGGCGCAATGCGCTCACCGGGGCCCC
CTTGAACCTGACCCCAGACCAGGTAGTCGCAATCGCGAACAATAATGGGGGAAAGCAAGCCCTGGAAACC
GTGCAAAGGTTGTTGCCGGTCCTTTGTCAAGACCACGGCCTTACACCGGAGCAAGTCGTGGCCATTGCAT
CCCACGACGGTGGCAAACAGGCTCTTGAGACGGTTCAGAGACTTCTCCCAGTTCTCTGTCAAGCCCACGG
GCTGACTCCCGATCAAGTTGTAGCGATTGCGAATAACAATGGAGGGAAACAAGCATTGGAGACTGTCCAA
CGGCTCCTTCCCGTGTTGTGTCAAGCCCACGGTTTGACGCCTGCACAAGTGGTCGCCATCGCCTCCAATA
TTGGCGGTAAGCAGGCGCTGGAAACAGTACAGCGCCTGCTGCCTGTACTGTGCCAGGATCATGGACTGAC
CCCAGACCAGGTAGTCGCAATCGCGTCGAACATTGGGGGAAAGCAAGCCCTGGAAACCGTGCAAAGGTTG
TTGCCGGTCCTTTGTCAAGACCACGGCCTTACACCGGAGCAAGTCGTGGCCATTGCAAGCAACATCGGTG
GCAAACAGGCTCTTGAGACGGTTCAGAGACTTCTCCCAGTTCTCTGTCAAGCCCACGGGCTGACTCCCGA
TCAAGTTGTAGCGATTGCGAATAACAATGGAGGGAAACAAGCATTGGAGACTGTCCAACGGCTCCTTCCC
GTGTTGTGTCAAGCCCACGGTTTGACGCCTGCACAAGTGGTCGCCATCGCCTCGAATGGCGGCGGTAAGC
AGGCGCTGGAA
